Addgene plasmid #179231: p23-mRuby3-DDX21 WT
Purpose: overexpression in human cells
Depositing lab: Ling-Ling Chen. Depositing organization: CAS Center for Excellence in Molecular Cell Science. Publication: lncRNA SLERT controls phase separation of FC/DFCs to facilitate Pol I transcription. Wu M, Xu G, Han C, Luan PF, Xing YH, Nan F, Yang LZ, Huang Y, Yang ZH, Shan L, Yang L, Liu J, Chen LL. Science. 2021 Jul 30;373(6554):547-555. doi: 10.1126/science.abf6582. PubMed 34326237.
Backbone
  Vector backbone: pHAGE-EF1a-IRES-ZsGreen
  Vector type: Mammalian Expression
Growth in bacteria
  Bacterial resistance: Ampicillin, 100 μg/mL
  Growth temperature: 37°C
  Growth strain: DH5alpha
  Copy number: High Copy
Gene/Insert
  Gene/Insert name: DDX21
  Species: H. sapiens (human)
  Entrez Gene: DDX21 (a.k.a. GUA, GURDB, II/Gu, RH, RH II/Gu, RH-II/GU, RH-II/GuA, gu-alpha)
  Tag / fusion protein: mRuby3 (N terminal on insert)
  Cloning method: Restriction Enzyme; 5′ cloning site unknown (unknown if destroyed)
Terms and licenses: Academic/Nonprofit Terms; Industry Terms: Not Available to Industry
How to cite: p23-mRuby3-DDX21 WT was a gift from Ling-Ling Chen (Addgene plasmid # 179231 ; http://n2t.net/addgene:179231 ; RRID:Addgene_179231)
