[The description below was written by a language model from this plasmid's Addgene catalogue record and pLannotate feature annotations shown in this document.]
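Description:
p23-mRuby3-DDX21 WT is a 10.2 kb mammalian expression plasmid built on the HIV-1-derived lentiviral backbone pHAGE-EF1a-IRES-ZsGreen and intended for overexpression of wild-type human DDX21 in human cells. It is maintained in E. coli through a high-copy ColE1/pUC-type origin and selected with ampicillin via the β-lactamase gene and its promoter. Short remnants of lacI, the lac promoter/operator region, the SV40 origin and an SV40 poly(A) signal are also annotated in the bacterial backbone and appear to be cloning vestiges rather than functional parts of the design.

The transfer cassette is flanked by a truncated 5' LTR and a self-inactivating ΔU3 3' LTR. It carries the Ψ packaging signal with an adjoining gag fragment, the Rev response element for Rev-dependent nuclear export of the genomic RNA, and the cPPT/CTS, which aids nuclear import of the reverse-transcribed genome. These elements would allow packaging into lentiviral particles when helper functions are supplied in trans, although the catalogue lists the plasmid simply as a mammalian expression vector. Within this frame, the strong constitutive human EF-1α promoter drives the red fluorescent protein mRuby3, joined through a short multiple-cloning-site remnant to the N terminus of DDX21, a nucleolar RNA helicase involved in rRNA transcription, processing and modification. A WPRE downstream of the coding region enhances transcript stability and expression. Although the parental backbone name includes IRES-ZsGreen, no IRES or ZsGreen feature is annotated in the sequenced plasmid, suggesting that cassette was replaced. The red fusion allows live imaging of DDX21 localisation, consistent with the associated study of nucleolar sub-compartment phase separation and Pol I transcription.
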