Features (pLannotate 1.2.2; 25 found; start..end, strand, type, name):
     58..151     +  rep_origin     SV40 ori (fragment): SV40 origin of replication
    176..213     +  CDS            lacI (fragment): lac repressor; lacI; The lac repressor binds to the lac operator to inhibit transcription in E. coli. This inhibition can be relieved by adding lactose or isopropyl-β-D-thiogalactopyranoside (IPTG).
    226..247     +  protein_bind   CAP binding site: CAP binding activates transcription in the presence of cAMP. E. coli catabolite activator protein
    262..292     +  promoter       lac promoter: promoter for the E. coli lac operon
    300..316     +  protein_bind   lac operator: The lac repressor binds to the lac operator to inhibit transcription in E. coli. This inhibition can be relieved by adding lactose or isopropyl-β-D-thiogalactopyranoside (IPTG). lac repressor encoded by lacI
    350..433     +  polyA_signal   SV40 poly(A) signal (fragment): SV40 polyadenylation signal
    600..929     +  CDS            nef (fragment): NEF_HV1BR - Experimental evidence at protein level: Swiss-Prot protein existence level 1. Extracellular Nef protein targets CD4(+) T-lymphocytes for apoptosis by interacting with CXCR4 surface receptors (PubMed:14990729). From Human immunodeficiency virus type 1 group M subtype B (isolate BRU/LAI) (HIV-1).
    977..1234    +  LTR            5' LTR (truncated): truncated 5' long terminal repeat (LTR) from HIV-1
   1281..1406    +  misc_feature   HIV-1 Ψ: packaging signal of human immunodeficiency virus type 1
   1390..1728    +  CDS            HIV-1 gag (fragment): gag protein from human immunodeficiency virus 1; gag
   1903..2136    +  misc_feature   RRE: The Rev response element (RRE) of HIV-1 allows for Rev-dependent mRNA export from the nucleus to the cytoplasm.
   2513..2613    +  CDS            Rev (fragment): human immunodeficiency virus 1 (HIV-1) Rev protein; rev; enhances nuclear export of unspliced and incompletely spliced viral mRNAs
   2658..2775    +  misc_feature   cPPT/CTS: central polypurine tract and central termination sequence of HIV-1
   2823..4001    +  promoter       EF-1α promoter: strong constitutive promoter for human elongation factor EF-1α
   4003..4022    +  promoter       tight TRE promoter (fragment): Tet-responsive promoter PTight, consisting of seven tet operator sequences followed by the minimal CMV promoter
   4046..4756    +  CDS            mRuby3: mRuby3 is a basic (constitutively fluorescent) red fluorescent protein published in 2016, derived from Entacmaea quadricolor. It has low acid sensitivity.
   4757..4812    +  misc_feature   MCS (fragment): multiple cloning site
   4808..7147    +  CDS            DDX21: DDX21_HUMAN - Experimental evidence at protein level: Swiss-Prot protein existence level 1. RNA helicase that acts as a sensor of the transcriptional status of both RNA polymerase (Pol) I and II: promotes ribosomal RNA (rRNA) processing and transcription from polymerase II (Pol II) (PubMed:25470060, PubMed:28790157). Binds various RNAs, such as rRNAs, snoRNAs, 7SK and, at lower extent, mRNAs (PubMed:25470060). In the nucleolus, localizes to rDNA locus, where it directly binds rRNAs and snoRNAs, and promotes rRNA transcription, processing and modification. Required for rRNA 2'-O-methylation, po
   7192..7780    +  misc_feature   WPRE: woodchuck hepatitis virus posttranscriptional regulatory element
   7788..7853    +  CDS            nef (fragment): NEF_HV1Z2 - Experimental evidence at protein level: Swiss-Prot protein existence level 1. Extracellular Nef protein targets CD4(+) T-lymphocytes for apoptosis by interacting with CXCR4 surface receptors. From Human immunodeficiency virus type 1 group M subtype D (isolate Z2/CDC-Z34) (HIV-1).
   7855..8088    +  LTR            3' LTR (ΔU3): self-inactivating 3' long terminal repeat (LTR) from HIV-1
   8293..8397    +  promoter       AmpR promoter: bla
   8398..9258    +  CDS            AmpR: β-lactamase; bla; confers resistance to ampicillin, carbenicillin, and related antibiotics
   9429..10017   +  rep_origin     ori: high-copy-number ColE1/pMB1/pBR322/pUC origin of replication
  10200..52      +  CDS            lacI (fragment) (across the origin): lac repressor; lacI; The lac repressor binds to the lac operator to inhibit transcription in E. coli. This inhibition can be relieved by adding lactose or isopropyl-β-D-thiogalactopyranoside (IPTG).
>Addgene plasmid #179231 | p23-mRuby3-DDX21 WT | addgene full sequence | sequence record 355910 | Addgene NGS Result
CCCAATACGCAAACCGCCTCTCCCCGCGCGTTGGCCGATTCATTAATGCAGCAAGCTCATGGCTGACTAA
TTTTTTTTATTTATGCAGAGGCCGAGGCCGCCTCGGCCTCTGAGCTATTCCAGAAGTAGTGAGGAGGCTT
TTTTGGAGGCCTAGGCTTTTGCAAAAAGCTCCCCGTGGCACGACAGGTTTCCCGACTGGAAAGCGGGCAG
TGAGCGCAACGCAATTAATGTGAGTTAGCTCACTCATTAGGCACCCCAGGCTTTACACTTTATGCTTCCG
GCTCGTATGTTGTGTGGAATTGTGAGCGGATAACAATTTCACACAGGAAACAGCTATGACATGATTACGA
ATTTCACAAATAAAGCATTTTTTTCACTGCATTCTAGTTGTGGTTTGTCCAAACTCATCAATGTATCTTA
TCATGTCTGGATCAACTGGATAACTCAAGCTAACCAAAATCATCCCAAACTTCCCACCCCATACCCTATT
ACCACTGCCAATTACCTGTGGTTTCATTTACTCTAAACCTGTGATTCCTCTGAATTATTTTCATTTTAAA
GAAATTGTATTTGTTAAATATGTACTACAAACTTAGTAGTTGGAAGGGCTAATTCACTCCCAAAGAAGAC
AAGATATCCTTGATCTGTGGATCTACCACACACAAGGCTACTTCCCTGATTAGCAGAACTACACACCAGG
GCCAGGGGTCAGATATCCACTGACCTTTGGATGGTGCTACAAGCTAGTACCAGTTGAGCCAGATAAGGTA
GAAGAGGCCAATAAAGGAGAGAACACCAGCTTGTTACACCCTGTGAGCCTGCATGGGATGGATGACCCGG
AGAGAGAAGTGTTAGAGTGGAGGTTTGACAGCCGCCTAGCATTTCATCACGTGGCCCGAGAGCTGCATCC
GGAGTACTTCAAGAACTGCTGATATCGAGCTTGCTACAAGGGACTTTCCGCTGGGGACTTTCCAGGGAGG
CGTGGCCTGGGCGGGACTGGGGAGTGGCGAGCCCTCAGATCCTGCATATAAGCAGCTGCTTTTTGCCTGT
ACTGGGTCTCTCTGGTTAGACCAGATCTGAGCCTGGGAGCTCTCTGGCTAACTAGGGAACCCACTGCTTA
AGCCTCAATAAAGCTTGCCTTGAGTGCTTCAAGTAGTGTGTGCCCGTCTGTTGTGTGACTCTGGTAACTA
GAGATCCCTCAGACCCTTTTAGTCAGTGTGGAAAATCTCTAGCAGTGGCGCCCGAACAGGGACTTGAAAG
CGAAAGGGAAACCAGAGGAGCTCTCTCGACGCAGGACTCGGCTTGCTGAAGCGCGCACGGCAAGAGGCGA
GGGGCGGCGACTGGTGAGTACGCCAAAAATTTTGACTAGCGGAGGCTAGAAGGAGAGAGATGGGTGCGAG
AGCGTCAGTATTAAGCGGGGGAGAATTAGATCGCGATGGGAAAAAATTCGGTTAAGGCCAGGGGGAAAGA
AAAAATATAAATTAAAACATATAGTATGGGCAAGCAGGGAGCTAGAACGATTCGCAGTTAATCCTGGCCT
GTTAGAAACATCAGAAGGCTGTAGACAAATACTGGGACAGCTACAACCATCCCTTCAGACAGGATCAGAA
GAACTTAGATCATTATATAATACAGTAGCAACCCTCTATTGTGTGCATCAAAGGATAGAGATAAAAGACA
CCAAGGAAGCTTTAGACAAGATAGAGGAAGAGCAAAACAAAAGTAAGACCACCGCACAGCAAGCGGCCGG
CCGCTGATCTTCAGACCTGGAGGAGGAGATATGAGGGACAATTGGAGAAGTGAATTATATAAATATAAAG
TAGTAAAAATTGAACCATTAGGAGTAGCACCCACCAAGGCAAAGAGAAGAGTGGTGCAGAGAGAAAAAAG
AGCAGTGGGAATAGGAGCTTTGTTCCTTGGGTTCTTGGGAGCAGCAGGAAGCACTATGGGCGCAGCGTCA
ATGACGCTGACGGTACAGGCCAGACAATTATTGTCTGGTATAGTGCAGCAGCAGAACAATTTGCTGAGGG
CTATTGAGGCGCAACAGCATCTGTTGCAACTCACAGTCTGGGGCATCAAGCAGCTCCAGGCAAGAATCCT
GGCTGTGGAAAGATACCTAAAGGATCAACAGCTCCTGGGGATTTGGGGTTGCTCTGGAAAACTCATTTGC
ACCACTGCTGTGCCTTGGAATGCTAGTTGGAGTAATAAATCTCTGGAACAGATTTGGAATCACACGACCT
GGATGGAGTGGGACAGAGAAATTAACAATTACACAAGCTTAATACACTCCTTAATTGAAGAATCGCAAAA
CCAGCAAGAAAAGAATGAACAAGAATTATTGGAATTAGATAAATGGGCAAGTTTGTGGAATTGGTTTAAC
ATAACAAATTGGCTGTGGTATATAAAATTATTCATAATGATAGTAGGAGGCTTGGTAGGTTTAAGAATAG
TTTTTGCTGTACTTTCTATAGTGAATAGAGTTAGGCAGGGATATTCACCATTATCGTTTCAGACCCACCT
CCCAACCCCGAGGGGACCCGACAGGCCCGAAGGAATAGAAGAAGAAGGTGGAGAGAGAGACAGAGACAGA
TCCATTCGATTAGTGAACGGATCTCGACGGTATCGCCGAATTCACAAATGGCAGTATTCATCCACAATTT
TAAAAGAAAAGGGGGGATTGGGGGGTACAGTGCAGGGGAAAGAATAGTAGACATAATAGCAACAGACATA
CAAACTAAAGAATTACAAAAACAAATTACAAAAATTCAAAATTTTCGGGTTTATTACAGGGACAGCAGAG
ATCCAGTTTGGACTAGTCGTGAGGCTCCGGTGCCCGTCAGTGGGCAGAGCGCACATCGCCCACAGTCCCC
GAGAAGTTGGGGGGAGGGGTCGGCAATTGAACCGGTGCCTAGAGAAGGTGGCGCGGGGTAAACTGGGAAA
GTGATGTCGTGTACTGGCTCCGCCTTTTTCCCGAGGGTGGGGGAGAACCGTATATAAGTGCAGTAGTCGC
CGTGAACGTTCTTTTTCGCAACGGGTTTGCCGCCAGAACACAGGTAAGTGCCGTGTGTGGTTCCCGCGGG
CCTGGCCTCTTTACGGGTTATGGCCCTTGCGTGCCTTGAATTACTTCCACCTGGCTGCAGTACGTGATTC
TTGATCCCGAGCTTCGGGTTGGAAGTGGGTGGGAGAGTTCGAGGCCTTGCGCTTAAGGAGCCCCTTCGCC
TCGTGCTTGAGTTGAGGCCTGGCCTGGGCGCTGGGGCCGCCGCGTGCGAATCTGGTGGCACCTTCGCGCC
TGTCTCGCTGCTTTCGATAAGTCTCTAGCCATTTAAAATTTTTGATGACCTGCTGCGACGCTTTTTTTCT
GGCAAGATAGTCTTGTAAATGCGGGCCAAGATCTGCACACTGGTATTTCGGTTTTTGGGGCCGCGGGCGG
CGACGGGGCCCGTGCGTCCCAGCGCACATGTTCGGCGAGGCGGGGCCTGCGAGCGCGGCCACCGAGAATC
GGACGGGGGTAGTCTCAAGCTGGCCGGCCTGCTCTGGTGCCTGGCCTCGCGCCGCCGTGTATCGCCCCGC
CCTGGGCGGCAAGGCTGGCCCGGTCGGCACCAGTTGCGTGAGCGGAAAGATGGCCGCTTCCCGGCCCTGC
TGCAGGGAGCTCAAAATGGAGGACGCGGCGCTCGGGAGAGCGGGCGGGTGAGTCACCCACACAAAGGAAA
AGGGCCTTTCCGTCCTCAGCCGTCGCTTCATGTGACTCCACGGAGTACCGGGCGCCGTCCAGGCACCTCG
ATTAGTTCTCGAGCTTTTGGAGTACGTCGTCTTTAGGTTGGGGGGAGGGGTTTTATGCGATGGAGTTTCC
CCACACTGAGTGGGTGGAGACTGAAGTTAGGCCAGCTTGGCACTTGATGTAATTCTCCTTGGAATTTGCC
CTTTTTGAGTTTGGATCTTGGTTCATTCTCAAGCCTCAGACAGTGGTTCAAAGTTTTTTTCTTCCATTTC
AGGTGTCGTGAGGTTTAGTGAACCGTCAGATCCGCTAGCGCTACCGGTCGCCACCATGGTGTCTAAGGGC
GAAGAGCTGATCAAGGAAAATATGCGTATGAAGGTGGTCATGGAAGGTTCGGTCAACGGCCACCAATTCA
AATGCACAGGTGAAGGAGAAGGCAGACCGTACGAGGGAGTGCAAACCATGAGGATCAAAGTCATCGAGGG
AGGACCCCTGCCATTTGCCTTTGACATTCTTGCCACGTCGTTCATGTATGGCAGCCGTACCTTTATCAAG
TACCCGGCCGACATCCCTGATTTCTTTAAACAGTCCTTTCCTGAGGGTTTTACTTGGGAAAGAGTTACGA
GATACGAAGATGGTGGAGTCGTCACCGTCACGCAGGACACCAGCCTTGAGGATGGCGAGCTCGTCTACAA
CGTCAAGGTCAGAGGGGTAAACTTTCCCTCCAATGGTCCCGTGATGCAGAAGAAGACCAAGGGTTGGGAG
CCTAATACAGAGATGATGTATCCAGCAGATGGTGGTCTGAGAGGATACACTGACATCGCACTGAAAGTTG
ATGGTGGTGGCCATCTGCACTGCAACTTCGTGACAACTTACAGGTCAAAAAAGACCGTCGGGAACATCAA
GATGCCCGGTGTCCATGCCGTTGATCACCGCCTGGAAAGGATCGAGGAGAGTGACAATGAAACCTACGTA
GTGCAAAGAGAAGTGGCAGTTGCCAAATACAGCAACCTTGGTGGTGGCATGGACGAGCTGTACAAGTCCG
GACTCAGATCTCGAGCTCAAGCTTCGAATTCTGCAGTCGACGGTACCCCGGGAAAACTCCGTAGTGACGC
TGGTTTGGAATCAGACACCGCAATGAAAAAAGGGGAGACACTGCGAAAGCAAACCGAGGAGAAAGAGAAA
AAAGAGAAGCCAAAATCTGATAAGACTGAAGAGATAGCAGAAGAGGAAGAAACTGTTTTCCCCAAAGCTA
AACAAGTTAAAAAGAAAGCAGAGCCTTCTGAAGTTGACATGAATTCTCCTAAATCCAAAAAGGCAAAAAA
GAAAGAGGAGCCATCTCAAAATGACATTTCTCCTAAAACCAAAAGTTTGAGAAAGAAAAAGGAGCCCATT
GAAAAGAAAGTGGTTTCTTCTAAAACCAAAAAAGTGACAAAAAATGAGGAGCCTTCTGAGGAAGAAATAG
ATGCTCCTAAGCCCAAGAAGATGAAGAAAGAAAAGGAAATGAATGGAGAAACTAGAGAGAAAAGCCCCAA
ACTGAAGAATGGATTTCCTCATCCTGAACCGGACTGTAACCCCAGTGAAGCTGCCAGTGAAGAAAGTAAC
AGTGAGATAGAGCAGGAAATACCTGTGGAACAAAAAGAAGGCGCTTTCTCTAATTTTCCCATATCTGAAG
AAACTATTAAACTTCTCAAAGGCCGAGGAGTGACCTTCCTATTTCCTATACAAGCAAAGACATTCCATCA
TGTTTACAGCGGGAAGGACTTAATTGCACAGGCACGGACAGGAACTGGGAAGACATTCTCCTTTGCCATC
CCTTTGATTGAGAAACTTCATGGGGAACTGCAAGACAGGAAGAGAGGCCGTGCCCCTCAGGTACTGGTTC
TTGCACCTACAAGAGAGTTGGCAAATCAAGTAAGCAAAGACTTCAGTGACATCACAAAAAAGCTGTCAGT
GGCTTGTTTTTATGGTGGAACTCCCTATGGAGGTCAATTTGAACGCATGAGGAATGGGATTGATATCCTG
GTTGGAACACCAGGTCGTATCAAAGACCACATACAGAATGGCAAACTAGATCTCACCAAACTTAAGCATG
TTGTCCTGGATGAAGTGGACCAGATGTTGGATATGGGATTTGCTGATCAAGTGGAAGAGATTTTAAGTGT
GGCATACAAGAAAGATTCTGAAGACAATCCCCAAACATTGCTTTTTTCTGCAACTTGCCCTCATTGGGTA
TTTAATGTTGCCAAGAAATACATGAAATCTACATATGAACAGGTGGACCTGATTGGTAAAAAGACTCAGA
AAACGGCAATAACTGTGGAGCATCTGGCTATTAAGTGCCACTGGACTCAGAGGGCAGCAGTTATTGGGGA
TGTCATCCGAGTATATAGTGGTCATCAAGGACGCACTATCATCTTTTGTGAAACCAAGAAAGAAGCCCAG
GAGCTGTCCCAGAATTCAGCTATAAAGCAGGATGCTCAGTCCTTGCATGGAGACATTCCACAGAAGCAAA
GGGAAATCACCCTGAAAGGTTTTAGAAATGGTAGTTTTGGAGTTTTGGTGGCAACCAATGTTGCTGCACG
TGGGTTAGACATCCCTGAGGTTGATTTGGTTATACAAAGCTCTCCACCAAAGGATGTAGAGTCCTACATT
CATCGATCCGGGCGGACAGGCAGAGCTGGAAGGACGGGGGTGTGCATCTGCTTTTATCAGCACAAGGAAG
AATATCAGTTAGTACAAGTGGAGCAAAAAGCGGGAATTAAGTTCAAACGAATAGGTGTTCCTTCTGCAAC
AGAAATAATAAAAGCTTCCAGCAAAGATGCCATCAGGCTTTTGGATTCCGTGCCTCCCACTGCCATTAGT
CACTTCAAACAATCAGCTGAGAAGCTGATAGAGGAGAAGGGAGCTGTGGAAGCTCTGGCAGCAGCACTGG
CCCATATTTCAGGTGCCACGTCCGTAGACCAGCGCTCCTTGATCAACTCAAATGTGGGTTTTGTGACCAT
GATCTTGCAGTGCTCAATTGAAATGCCAAATATTAGTTATGCTTGGAAAGAACTTAAAGAGCAGCTGGGC
GAGGAGATTGATTCCAAAGTGAAGGGAATGGTTTTTCTCAAAGGAAAGCTGGGTGTTTGCTTTGATGTAC
CTACCGCATCAGTAACAGAAATACAGGAGAAATGGCATGATTCACGACGCTGGCAGCTCTCTGTGGCCAC
AGAGCAACCAGAACTGGAAGGACCACGGGAAGGATATGGAGGCTTCAGGGGACAGCGGGAAGGCAGTCGA
GGCTTCAGGGGACAGCGGGACGGAAACAGAAGATTCAGAGGACAGCGGGAAGGCAGTAGAGGCCCGAGAG
GACAGCGATCAGGAGGTGGCAACAAAAGTAACAGATCCCAAAACAAAGGCCAGAAGCGGAGTTTCAGTAA
AGCATTTGTCAAGGATCCACCGGATCTAGATAACGCCCATCGATAGATCCTAATCAACCTCTGGATTACA
AAATTTGTGAAAGATTGACTGGTATTCTTAACTATGTTGCTCCTTTTACGCTATGTGGATACGCTGCTTT
AATGCCTTTGTATCATGCTATTGCTTCCCGTATGGCTTTCATTTTCTCCTCCTTGTATAAATCCTGGTTG
CTGTCTCTTTATGAGGAGTTGTGGCCCGTTGTCAGGCAACGTGGCGTGGTGTGCACTGTGTTTGCTGACG
CAACCCCCACTGGTTGGGGCATTGCCACCACCTGTCAGCTCCTTTCCGGGACTTTCGCTTTCCCCCTCCC
TATTGCCACGGCGGAACTCATCGCCGCCTGCCTTGCCCGCTGCTGGACAGGGGCTCGGCTGTTGGGCACT
GACAATTCCGTGGTGTTGTCGGGGAAATCATCGTCCTTTCCTTGGCTGCTCGCCTGTGTTGCCACCTGGA
TTCTGCGCGGGACGTCCTTCTGCTACGTCCCTTCGGCCCTCAATCCAGCGGACCTTCCTTCCCGCGGCCT
GCTGCCGGCTCTGCGGCCTCTTCCGCGTCTTCGCCTTCGCCCTCAGACGAGTCGGATCTCCCTTTGGGCC
GCCTCCCCGCCTGAGATCCTTTAAGACCAATGACTTACAAGGCAGCTGTAGATCTTAGCCACTTTTTAAA
AGAAAAGGGGGGACTGGAAGGGCTAATTCACTCCCAACGAAGACAAGATCTGCTTTTTGCTTGTACTGGG
TCTCTCTGGTTAGACCAGATCTGAGCCTGGGAGCTCTCTGGCTAACTAGGGAACCCACTGCTTAAGCCTC
AATAAAGCTTGCCTTGAGTGCTTCAAGTAGTGTGTGCCCGTCTGTTGTGTGACTCTGGTAACTAGAGATC
CCTCAGACCCTTTTAGTCAGTGTGGAAAATCTCTAGCAGTAGTAGTTCATGTCATCTTATTATTCAGTAT
TTATAACTTGCAAAGAAATGAATATCAGAGAGTGAGAGGCCCGGGTTAATTAAGGAAAGGGCTAGATCAT
TCTTGAAGACGAAAGGGCCTCGTGATACGCCTATTTTTATAGGTTAATGTCATGATAATAATGGTTTCTT
AGACGTCAGGTGGCACTTTTCGGGGAAATGTGCGCGGAACCCCTATTTGTTTATTTTTCTAAATACATTC
AAATATGTATCCGCTCATGAGACAATAACCCTGATAAATGCTTCAATAATATTGAAAAAGGAAGAGTATG
AGTATTCAACATTTCCGTGTCGCCCTTATTCCCTTTTTTGCGGCATTTTGCCTTCCTGTTTTTGCTCACC
CAGAAACGCTGGTGAAAGTAAAAGATGCTGAAGATCAGTTGGGTGCACGAGTGGGTTACATCGAACTGGA
TCTCAACAGCGGTAAGATCCTTGAGAGTTTTCGCCCCGAAGAACGTTTTCCAATGATGAGCACTTTTAAA
GTTCTGCTATGTGGCGCGGTATTATCCCGTGTTGACGCCGGGCAAGAGCAACTCGGTCGCCGCATACACT
ATTCTCAGAATGACTTGGTTGAGTACTCACCAGTCACAGAAAAGCATCTTACGGATGGCATGACAGTAAG
AGAATTATGCAGTGCTGCCATAACCATGAGTGATAACACTGCGGCCAACTTACTTCTGACAACGATCGGA
GGACCGAAGGAGCTAACCGCTTTTTTGCACAACATGGGGGATCATGTAACTCGCCTTGATCGTTGGGAAC
CGGAGCTGAATGAAGCCATACCAAACGACGAGCGTGACACCACGATGCCTGTAGCAATGGCAACAACGTT
GCGCAAACTATTAACTGGCGAACTACTTACTCTAGCTTCCCGGCAACAATTAATAGACTGGATGGAGGCG
GATAAAGTTGCAGGACCACTTCTGCGCTCGGCCCTTCCGGCTGGCTGGTTTATTGCTGATAAATCTGGAG
CCGGTGAGCGTGGGTCTCGCGGTATCATTGCAGCACTGGGGCCAGATGGTAAGCCCTCCCGTATCGTAGT
TATCTACACGACGGGGAGTCAGGCAACTATGGATGAACGAAATAGACAGATCGCTGAGATAGGTGCCTCA
CTGATTAAGCATTGGTAACTGTCAGACCAAGTTTACTCATATATACTTTAGATTGATTTAAAACTTCATT
TTTAATTTAAAAGGATCTAGGTGAAGATCCTTTTTGATAATCTCATGACCAAAATCCCTTAACGTGAGTT
TTCGTTCCACTGAGCGTCAGACCCCGTAGAAAAGATCAAAGGATCTTCTTGAGATCCTTTTTTTCTGCGC
GTAATCTGCTGCTTGCAAACAAAAAAACCACCGCTACCAGCGGTGGTTTGTTTGCCGGATCAAGAGCTAC
CAACTCTTTTTCCGAAGGTAACTGGCTTCAGCAGAGCGCAGATACCAAATACTGTTCTTCTAGTGTAGCC
GTAGTTAGGCCACCACTTCAAGAACTCTGTAGCACCGCCTACATACCTCGCTCTGCTAATCCTGTTACCA
GTGGCTGCTGCCAGTGGCGATAAGTCGTGTCTTACCGGGTTGGACTCAAGACGATAGTTACCGGATAAGG
CGCAGCGGTCGGGCTGAACGGGGGGTTCGTGCACACAGCCCAGCTTGGAGCGAACGACCTACACCGAACT
GAGATACCTACAGCGTGAGCTATGAGAAAGCGCCACGCTTCCCGAAGGGAGAAAGGCGGACAGGTATCCG
GTAAGCGGCAGGGTCGGAACAGGAGAGCGCACGAGGGAGCTTCCAGGGGGAAACGCCTGGTATCTTTATA
GTCCTGTCGGGTTTCGCCACCTCTGACTTGAGCGTCGATTTTTGTGATGCTCGTCAGGGGGGCGGAGCCT
ATGGAAAAACGCCAGCAACGCGGCCTTTTTACGGTTCCTGGCCTTTTGCTGGCCTTTTGCTCACATGTTC
TTTCCTGCGTTATCCCCTGATTCTGTGGATAACCGTATTACCGCCTTTGAGTGAGCTGATACCGCTCGCC
GCAGCCGAACGACCGAGCGCAGCGAGTCAGTGAGCGAGGAAGCGGAAGAGCG
